>Addgene plasmid #43250 | II-ACTT | depositor partial sequence | sequence record 58515 | II-ACTT sequence 426 bps
CGTCTCGCTTAACCCCAGAGCAGGTCGTGGCAATCGCCTCCAACATTGGCGGGAAACAGGCACTCGAGAC
TGTCCAGCGCCTGCTTCCCGTGCTGTGCCAAGCGCACGGACTCACCCCAGAGCAGGTCGTGGCGATCGCA
AGCCACGACGGAGGAAAGCAAGCCTTGGAAACAGTACAGAGGCTGTTGCCTGTGCTGTGCCAAGCGCACG
GCCTCACCCCAGAGCAGGTCGTGGCCATTGCCTCGAATGGAGGGGGCAAACAGGCGTTGGAAACCGTACA
ACGATTGCTGCCGGTGCTGTGCCAAGCGCACGGATTAACCCCAGAGCAGGTCGTGGCCATTGCCTCGAAT
GGAGGGGGCAAACAGGCGTTGGAAACCGTACAACGATTGCTGCCGGTGCTGTGCCAAGCGCACGGGCTCA
GAGACG
