>Addgene plasmid #43250 | II-ACTT | addgene partial sequence | sequence record 62082 | M13-F20 5'-TGTAAAACGACGGCCAGT-3'
CTATAGGGCGAATTGGGCCCTCTAGATGCATGCTCGAGCGGCCGCCAGTGTGATGGATATCTGCAGAATT
CGCCCTTAGTATCTTTCCTGTGCCCACGTCTCTGAGCCCGTGCGCTTGGCACAGCACCGGCAGCAATCGT
TGTACGGTTTCCAACGCCTGTTTGCCCCCTCCATTCGAGGCAATGGCCACGACCTGCTCTGGGGTTAATC
CGTGCGCTTGGCACAGCACCGGCAGCAATCGTTGTACGGTTTCCAACGCCTGTTTGCCCCCTCCATTCGA
GGCAATGGCCACGACCTGCTCTGGGGTGAGGCCGTGCGCTTGGCACAGCACAGGCAACAGCCTCTGTACT
GTTTCCAAGGCTTGCTTTCCTCCGTCGTGGCTTGCGATCGCCACGACCTGCTCTGGGGTGAGTCCGTGCG
CTTGGCACAGCACGGGAAGCAGGCGCTGGACAGTCTCGAGTGCCTGTTTCCCGCCAATGTTGGAGGCGAT
TGCCACGACCTGCTCTGGGGTTAAGCGAGACGCGCTAGGACGGCATCTATATAAGGGCGAATTCCAGCAC
ACTGGCGGCCGTTACTAGTGGATCCGAGCTCGGTACCAAGCTTGGCGTAATCATGGTCATAGCTGTTTCC
TGTGTGAAATTGTTATCCGCTCACAATTCCACACAACATACGAGCCGGAAGCATAAAGTGTAAAGCCTGG
GGTGCCTAATGAGTGAGCTAACTCACATTAATTGCGTTGCGCTCACTGCCCGCTTTCCAGTCGGGAAACC
TGTCGTGCCAGCTGCATTAATGAATCGGCCAACGCGCGGGGAGAGGCGGTTTGCGTATTGGGCGCTCTTC
CGCTTCCTCGCTCACTGACTCGCTGCGCTCGGTCGTTCGGCTGCGGCGAGCGGTATCAGCTCAC
