[The description below was written by a language model from this plasmid's Addgene catalogue record.]
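Description:
II-ACTT is a bacterial cloning plasmid built on the commercial pCRII-TOPO backbone (about 4 kb without insert), into which a 426 bp synthetic fragment was introduced by TOPO cloning. It is a high-copy plasmid maintained in E. coli and carries both ampicillin and kanamycin resistance, as is standard for this backbone, so either or both drugs can be used for selection. The insert lies between the T7 and M13 reverse priming sites of the vector, which are the sites listed for sequence verification. No feature table is provided, so other backbone elements cannot be confirmed from the record.

The record describes the insert only by its name and as synthetic, and it lists no promoter, tag or reporter intended for expression; the plasmid functions as a storage and source vector for a DNA module rather than as an expression construct. It was deposited with a publication describing a TALEN genome-editing system for generating human stem cell-based disease models. In that context, the name plausibly denotes a pre-assembled block of TALE repeats recognising the four-base sequence A-C-T-T, with "II" indicating its position within an ordered assembly. An insert of 426 bp is roughly consistent with four TALE repeat units plus flanking sequence. This reading is an inference from the name, size and associated paper, and the record does not state it explicitly. Under that interpretation, the plasmid would be one member of a library of multimer modules that are excised or amplified and joined in series to build custom TALE DNA-binding arrays, which are then fused to a nuclease domain for targeted genome editing.
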