Addgene plasmid #43250: II-ACTT
Depositing lab: Chad Cowan & Kiran Musunuru. Depositing organization: Harvard University. Publication: A TALEN Genome-Editing System for Generating Human Stem Cell-Based Disease Models. Ding Q, Lee YK, Schaefer EA, Peters DT, Veres A, Kim K, Kuperwasser N, Motola DL, Meissner TB, Hendriks WT, Trevisan M, Gupta RM, Moisan A, Banks E, Friesen M, Schinzel RT, Xia F, Tang A, Xia Y, Figueroa E, Wann A, Ahfeldt T, Daheron L, Zhang F, Rubin LL, Peng LF, Chung RT, Musunuru K, Cowan CA. Cell Stem Cell. 2012 Dec 12. pii: S1934-5909(12)00645-5. doi: 10.1016/j.stem.2012.11.011. PubMed 23246482.
Backbone
  Vector backbone: pCRII-TOPO
  Backbone manufacturer: Invitrogen
  Backbone size w/o insert (bp): 3973
  Vector type: Bacterial Cloning
Growth in bacteria
  Bacterial resistance: Ampicillin and Kanamycin, 100 & 50 μg/mL
  Growth temperature: 37°C
  Growth strain: Top10
  Copy number: High Copy
Gene/Insert
  Gene/Insert name: II-ACTT
  Species: Synthetic
  Insert size (bp): 426
  Cloning method: TOPO Cloning
  Sequencing primers: 5′ T7; 3′ M13-rev
Terms and licenses: Academic/Nonprofit Terms; Industry Terms: Not Available to Industry
How to cite: II-ACTT was a gift from Chad Cowan & Kiran Musunuru (Addgene plasmid # 43250 ; http://n2t.net/addgene:43250 ; RRID:Addgene_43250)
